>Addgene plasmid #57480 | mEos3.2-PSD95-N-14 | depositor partial sequence | sequence record 88613 | insert sequence
CAGATCCGCTAGCGCTACCGGACTCAGATCTCGAGGCCACCATGGACTGTCTCTGTATAGTGACAACCAA
GAAATACCGCTACCAAGATGAAGACACGCCCCCTCTGGAACACAGCCCGGCCCACCTCCCCAACCAGGCC
AATTCTCCCCCTGTGATTGTCAACACGGACACCCTAGAAGCCCCAGGATATGAGTTGCAGGTGAATGGAA
CAGAGGGGGAGATGGAGTATGAGGAGATCACATTGGAAAGGGGTAACTCAGGTCTGGGCTTCAGCATCGC
AGGTGGCACTGACAACCCGCACATCGGTGACGACCCGTCCATTTTTATCACCAAGATCATTCCTGGTGGG
GCTGCAGCCCAGGATGGCCGCCTCAGGGTCAATGACAGCATCCTGTTTGTAAATGAAGTGGATGTTCGGG
AGGTGACCCATTCAGCTGCGGTGGAGGCCCTCAAAGAGGCAGGTTCCATCGTTCGCCTCTATGTCATGCG
CCGGAAACCCCCAGCCGAAAAGGTCATGGAGATCAAACTCATCAAAGGGCCTAAAGGACTTGGCTTCAGC
ATTGCGGGGGGCGTTGGGAACCAGCACATCCCTGGAGATAACAGCATCTATGTAACGAAGATCATCGAAG
GAGGTGCTGCCCACAAGGATGGCAGGTTGCAGATTGGAGACAAGATCCTGGCGGTCAACAGTGTGGGGCT
GGAGGACGTCATGCACGAGGATGCCGTGGCAGCCCTGAAGAACACATATGACGTTGTGTACCTAAAGGTG
GCCAAGCCCAGCAATGCCTACCTGAGTGACAGCTATGCTCCCCCAGACATCACAACCTCGTATTCTCAGC
ACCTGGACAATGAGATCAGTCATAGCAGCTACTTGGGCACTGACTACCCCACAGCCATGACCCCCACTTC
CCCTCGGCGCTACTCCCCTGTGGCCAAGGACCTGCTGGGGGAGGAAGACATTCCCCGGGAACCAAGGCGG
ATCGTGATCCATCGGGGCTCCACCGGCCTGGGCTTCAACATCGTGGGCGGCGAGGATGGTGAAGGCATCT
TCATCTCCTTCATCCTTGCTGGGGGTCCAGCCGACCTCAGTGGGGAGCTACGGAAGGGGGACCAGATCCT
GTCGGTCAATGGTGTTGACCTCCGCAATGCCAGTCACGAACAGGCTGCCATTGCCCTGAAGAATGCGGGT
CAGACGGTCACGATCATCGCTCAGTATAAACCAGAAGAGTATAGTCGATTCGAGGCCAAGATCCATGATC
TTCGGGAACAGCTCATGAATAGTAGCCTAGGCTCAGGGACTGCATCCTTGCGAAGCAACCCCAAGAGGGG
CTTCTACATTAGGGCCCTGTTTGATTACGACAAGACCAAGGACTGCGGTTTCTTGAGCCAGGCCCTGAGC
TTCCGCTTCGGGGATGTGCTTCATGTCATTGACGCTGGTGACGAAGAGTGGTGGCAAGCACGGCGGGTCC
ACTCCGACAGTGAGACCGACGACATTGGCTTCATTCCCAGCAAACGGCGGGTCGAGCGACGAGAGTGGTC
AAGGTTAAAGGCCAAGGACTGGGGCTCCAGCTCTGGATCACAGGGTCGAGAAGACTCGGTTCTGAGCTAT
GAGACGGTGACCCAGATGGAAGTGCACTATGCTCGTCCCATCATCATCCTTGGACCCACCAAAGACCGTG
CCAACGATGATCTTCTCTCCGAGTTCCCCGACAAGTTTGGATCCTGTGTCCCTCATACGACACGTCCTAA
GCGGGAATATGAGATAGACGGCCGGGATTACCACTTTGTCTCCTCCCGGGAGAAAATGGAGAAGGACATC
CAGGCACACAAGTTCATTGAGGCTGGCCAGTACAACAGCCACCTCTATGGGACCAGCGTCCAGTCTGTGC
GAGAGGTAGCAGAGCAGGGGAAGCACTGCATCCTCGATGTCTCGGCCAATGCCGTGCGGCGGCTGCAGGC
GGCCCACCTGCACCCCATCGCCATCTTCATCCGTCCCCGCTCCCTGGAGAATGTGCTAGAGATCAATAAG
CGGATCACAGAGGAGCAAGCCCGGAAAGCCTTCGACAGAGCCACGAAGCTGGAGCAGGAGTTCACAGAGT
GCTTCTCAGCCATCGTAGAGGGCGACAGCTTTGAAGAGATCTATCACAAAGTGAAACGTGTCATTGAAGA
CCTCTCAGGCCCCTACATCTGGGTCCCAGCCCGAGAGAGACTCGGCAGCGCATCCGGCGGAAGCGGAAGC
GGACCGGTCGCCACCATGAGTGCGATTAAGCCAGACATGAAGATCAAACTCCGTATGGAAGGCAACGTAA
ACGGGCACCACTTTGTGATCGACGGAGATGGTACAGGCAAGCCTTTTGAGGGAAAACAGAGTATGGATCT
TGAAGTCAAAGAGGGCGGACCTCTGCCTTTTGCCTTTGATATCCTGACCACTGCATTCCATTACGGCAAC
AGGGTATTCGCCAAATATCCAGACAACATACAAGACTATTTTAAGCAGTCGTTTCCTAAGGGGTATTCGT
GGGAACGAAGCTTGACTTTCGAAGACGGGGGCATTTGCAACGCCAGAAACGACATAACAATGGAAGGGGA
CACTTTCTATAATAAAGTTCGATTTTATGGTACCAACTTTCCCGCCAATGGTCCAGTTATGCAGAAGAAG
ACGCTGAAATGGGAGCCCTCCACTGAGAAAATGTATGTGCGTGATGGAGTGCTGACGGGTGATATTGAGA
TGGCTTTGTTGCTTGAAGGAAATGCCCATTACCGATGTGACTTCAGAACTACTTACAAAGCTAAGGAGAA
GGGTGTCAAGTTACCAGGCGCCCACTTTGTGGACCACTGCATTGAGATTTTAAGCCATGACAAAGATTAC
AACAAGGTTAAGCTGTATGAGCATGCTGTTGCTCATTCTGGATTGCCTGACAATGCCAGACGATAAGCGG
CCGCGACTCTAGATCATAATCAGCCATACCAC
