>Addgene plasmid #57480 | mEos3.2-PSD95-N-14 | addgene partial sequence | sequence record 114388 | SV40pA-R 5'-GAAATTTGTGATGCTATTGC-3'
TAACAAGTTAACAACAACAATTGCATTCATTTTATGTTTCAGGTTCAGGGGGAGGTGTGGGAGGTTTTTT
AAAGCAAGTAAAACCTCTACAAATGTGGTATGGCTGATTATGATCTAGAGTCGCGGCCGCTTATCGTCTG
GCATTGTCAGGCAATCCAGAATGAGCAACAGCATGCTCATACAGCTTAACCTTGTTGTAATCTTTGTCAT
GGCTTAAAATCTCAATGCAGTGGTCCACAAAGTGGGCGCCTGGTAACTTGACACCCTTCTCCTTAGCTTT
GTAAGTAGTTCTGAAGTCACATCGGTAATGGGCATTTCCTTCAAGCAACAAAGCCATCTCAATATCACCC
GTCAGCACTCCATCACGCACATACATTTTCTCAGTGGAGGGCTCCCATTTCAGCGTCTTCTTCTGCATAA
CTGGACCATTGGCGGGAAAGTTGGTACCATAAAATCGAACTTTATTATAGAAAGTGTCCCCTTCCATTGT
TATGTCGTTTCTGGCGTTGCAAATGCCCCCGTCTTCGAAAGTCAAGCTTCGTTCCCACGAATACCCCTTA
GGAAACGACTGCTTAAAATAGTCTTGTATGTTGTCTGGATATTTGGCGAATACCCTGTTGCCGTAATGGA
ATGCAGTGGTCAGGATATCAAAGGCAAAAGGCAGAGGTCCGCCCTCTTTGACTTCAAGATCCATACTCTG
TTTTCCCTCAAAAGGCTTGCCTGTACCATCTCCGTCGATCACAAAGTGGTGCCCGTTTACGTTGCCTTCC
ATACGGAGTTTGATCTTCATGTCTGGCTTAATCGCACTCATGGTGGCGACCGGTCCGCTTCCGCTTCCGC
CGGATGCGCTGCCGAGTCTCTCTCGGGCTGGGACCCAGATGTAGGGGCCT
