[The description below was written by a language model from this plasmid's Addgene catalogue record.]
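Description:
mEos3.2-PSD95-N-14 is a mammalian expression plasmid built on the mEos3.2-N1 backbone (about 4.75 kb without the insert), an N1-style fusion vector in which a gene of interest is placed upstream of the fluorescent protein coding sequence. It is maintained in E. coli as a high-copy plasmid under kanamycin selection, and it carries a neomycin resistance marker that allows G418 selection of transfected mammalian cells. No feature table is provided with the record, so the origins of replication and the exact linker between the fusion partners are not stated. The "14" in the name may refer to linker length, but the record does not confirm this. The cloning method is listed as unknown.

The insert is rat PSD95, the postsynaptic density scaffold protein, expressed from the CMV promoter. The listed 3′ sequencing primer suggests an SV40 polyadenylation signal downstream. PSD95 is fused at its C terminus to mEos3.2, a monomeric photoconvertible fluorescent protein. The two recorded excitation/emission pairs correspond to its two states: a green form (507/516 nm) and a red form (572/580 nm) produced after photoconversion, which is typically triggered with violet or near-UV light.

The record describes the construct as a localization marker for a membrane scaffold. It is therefore suited to visualising PSD95 distribution in transfected cells. Because the tag is photoconvertible, it also lends itself to tracking a selectively converted protein population or to single-molecule localization imaging such as PALM, although the record does not name specific applications.
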