Addgene plasmid #57480: mEos3.2-PSD95-N-14
Purpose: Localization: Membrane Scaffold, Excitation: 507 / 572, Emission: 516 / 580
Depositing lab: Michael Davidson. Depositing organization: Florida State University, Tallahassee.
Backbone
  Vector backbone: mEos3.2-N1
  Backbone size w/o insert (bp): 4750
  Vector type: Mammalian Expression
  Selectable markers: Neomycin (select with G418)
Growth in bacteria
  Bacterial resistance: Kanamycin, 50 μg/mL
  Growth temperature: 37°C
  Growth strain: DH5alpha
  Copy number: High Copy
Gene/Insert
  Gene/Insert name: PSD95 (alt name: NM_019621.1)
  Species: R. norvegicus (rat)
  Promoter: CMV
  Tag / fusion protein: mEos3.2 (C terminal on backbone)
  Cloning method: Unknown
  Sequencing primers: 5′ CMV-F; 3′ SV40pA-R
Terms and licenses: Academic/Nonprofit Terms; Industry Terms
Depositor comments: . Excitation = 507 / 572; Emission = 516 / 580
How to cite: mEos3.2-PSD95-N-14 was a gift from Michael Davidson (Addgene plasmid # 57480 ; http://n2t.net/addgene:57480 ; RRID:Addgene_57480)
